Addgene plasmid #21916: Tet-pLKO-neo
Purpose: (Empty Backbone) 3rd generation lentiviral plasmid for inducible expression of shRNA; neomycin selection. See manual for detailed protocols. No further technical support is available from the depositing laboratory.
Depositing lab: Dmitri Wiederschain. Depositing organization: Novartis Institutes for Biomedical Research, Inc. Publication: Single-vector inducible lentiviral RNAi system for oncology target validation. Wiederschain D, Wee S, Chen L, Loo A, Yang G, Huang A, Chen Y, Caponigro G, Yao YM, Lengauer C, Sellers WR, Benson JD. Cell Cycle. 2009 Feb 1. 8(3):498-504. 10.4161/cc.8.3.7701 PubMed 19177017.
Backbone
  Vector backbone: Tet-pLKO-neo
  Backbone size (bp): 10959
  Vector type: Lentiviral
  Selectable markers: Neomycin (select with G418)
Growth in bacteria
  Bacterial resistance: Ampicillin, 100 μg/mL
  Growth temperature: 37°C
  Growth strain: Stbl3
  Growth instructions: recommend rec-deficient E.coli (Stbl3, SURE) at 37C
  Copy number: Low Copy
Gene/Insert
  Gene/Insert name: None
  Cloning method: Restriction Enzyme; 5′ cloning site AgeI (not destroyed); 3′ cloning site EcoRI (not destroyed)
  Sequencing primers: 5′ GGCAGGGATATTCACCATTATCGTTTCAGA
Terms and licenses: Academic/Nonprofit Terms; Industry Terms: Not Available to Industry
Depositor comments: This plasmid was called pLKO-Tet-On-neo in the original publication. The name was changed to clarify that this plasmid does not contain and is not related to the trademarked Tet-On(R) system sold by Clontech. No other changes were made. Clontech does not support or recommend this product. Please look at the manual associated with this plasmid for detailed protocols. Note that no additional technical support or troubleshooting is available from the laboratory that created this plasmid beyond the published manual. For additional information please review the following reference - Wee, S., Wiederschain, D., Maira, S.-M., Loo, A., Miller, C., deBeaumont, R., Stegmeier, F., Yao, Y.-M., and Lengauer, C. PTEN-deficient cancers depend on PIK3CB, Proc Natl Acad Sci U S A. 105: 13057-62, 2008. Please cite the original publication when describing the use of this plasmid in a subsequent publication: Wiederschain et al., Cell Cycle. 2009 Feb 1. 8(3):498-504
How to cite: Tet-pLKO-neo was a gift from Dmitri Wiederschain (Addgene plasmid # 21916 ; http://n2t.net/addgene:21916 ; RRID:Addgene_21916)
