[The description below was written by a language model from this plasmid's Addgene catalogue record and pLannotate feature annotations shown in this document.]
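Description:
Tet-pLKO-neo is an empty third-generation lentiviral backbone of about 11 kb, designed for doxycycline-inducible shRNA expression from a single vector. It is propagated in E. coli under ampicillin selection (AmpR) using a ColE1/pUC-type origin, although the catalogue lists it as low copy and advises recombination-deficient strains, as is usual for LTR-containing plasmids. An f1 origin, an SV40 origin and lac/T7/T3 remnants are carried over from the parental cloning vector.

The viral portion starts with an RSV promoter fused to a truncated HIV-1 5' LTR, which makes genomic RNA production Tat-independent. It continues with the Ψ packaging signal, a gag fragment, the RRE and cPPT/CTS, and ends in a self-inactivating ΔU3 3' LTR followed by an SV40 polyadenylation signal.

Two cassettes sit between the LTRs. The first is an H1 RNA polymerase III promoter variant carrying tet operator sites (H1-2O2), with shRNA oligonucleotides cloned downstream between AgeI and EcoRI. The region after this promoter includes a sequence annotated as a bacterial deoC1 gene in reverse orientation. This is most plausibly stuffer DNA replaced on cloning, though the record does not say so. The second cassette is a human PGK promoter with a rabbit β-globin intron driving TetR, then an EMCV IRES and the neo gene, so a single transcript supplies both the repressor and G418 resistance. TetR binds the operators and silences the H1 promoter until tetracycline or doxycycline releases it, which permits shRNA transcription.

The vector is used to make stable, G418-selected cell lines with regulated knockdown, and was originally described for oncology target validation. Depositor notes say it is unrelated to the commercial Tet-On system.
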