Features (pLannotate 1.2.2; 31 found; start..end, strand, type, name):
    510..1082    +  intron         β-globin intron: intron from rabbit β-globin gene
   1137..1155    +  promoter       T7 promoter: promoter for bacteriophage T7 RNA polymerase
   1166..1786    +  CDS            tetR: TETR2_ECOLX - Experimental evidence at protein level: Swiss-Prot protein existence level 1. TetR is the repressor of the tetracycline resistance element; its N-terminal region forms a helix-turn-helix structure and binds DNA. Binding of tetracycline to TetR reduces the repressor affinity for the tetracycline resistance gene (tetA) promoter operator sites. From Escherichia coli.
   1932..2394    +  misc_feature   IRES: internal ribosome entry site (IRES) of the encephalomyocarditis virus (EMCV)
   2401..3192    +  CDS            neo: KKA2_KLEPN - Also known as kan, nptII. Experimental evidence at protein level: Swiss-Prot protein existence level 1. Resistance to kanamycin, neomycin, paromomycin, ribostamycin, butirosin and gentamicin B. From Klebsiella pneumoniae.
   3224..3323    -  protein_bind   attL2: mutant version of attL; recombination site for the Gateway® LR reaction LR Clonase™
   3382..3465    +  CDS            nef (fragment): NEF_HV1Z2 - Experimental evidence at protein level: Swiss-Prot protein existence level 1. Extracellular Nef protein targets CD4(+) T-lymphocytes for apoptosis by interacting with CXCR4 surface receptors. From Human immunodeficiency virus type 1 group M subtype D (isolate Z2/CDC-Z34) (HIV-1).
   3467..3700    +  LTR            3' LTR (ΔU3): self-inactivating 3' long terminal repeat (LTR) from HIV-1
   3772..3893    +  polyA_signal   SV40 poly(A) signal: SV40 polyadenylation signal
   3933..4068    +  rep_origin     SV40 ori: SV40 origin of replication
   4089..4107    -  promoter       T7 promoter: promoter for bacteriophage T7 RNA polymerase
   4115..4270    +  CDS            lacZα (fragment): LacZα fragment of β-galactosidase; lacZ fragment
   4275..4703    +  rep_origin     f1 ori (sequence partly withheld): f1 bacteriophage origin of replication; arrow indicates direction of (+) strand synthesis
   4756..4860    +  promoter       AmpR promoter: bla
   4861..5721    +  CDS            AmpR: β-lactamase; bla; confers resistance to ampicillin, carbenicillin, and related antibiotics
   5892..6480    +  rep_origin     ori: high-copy-number ColE1/pMB1/pBR322/pUC origin of replication
   6663..6755    +  CDS            lacI (fragment): lac repressor; lacI; The lac repressor binds to the lac operator to inhibit transcription in E. coli. This inhibition can be relieved by adding lactose or isopropyl-β-D-thiogalactopyranoside (IPTG).
   6768..6789    +  protein_bind   CAP binding site: CAP binding activates transcription in the presence of cAMP. E. coli catabolite activator protein
   6804..6834    +  promoter       lac promoter: promoter for the E. coli lac operon
   6838..6860    +  protein_bind   lac operator (fragment): The lac repressor binds to the lac operator to inhibit transcription in E. coli. This inhibition can be relieved by adding lactose or isopropyl-β-D-thiogalactopyranoside (IPTG). lac repressor encoded by lacI
   6903..6921    +  promoter       T3 promoter: promoter for bacteriophage T3 RNA polymerase
   6949..7175    +  promoter       RSV promoter: Rous sarcoma virus enhancer/promoter
   7176..7356    +  LTR            5' LTR (truncated): truncated 5' long terminal repeat (LTR) from HIV-1
   7403..7528    +  misc_feature   HIV-1 Ψ: packaging signal of human immunodeficiency virus type 1
   7512..7875    +  CDS            HIV-1 gag (fragment): gag protein from human immunodeficiency virus 1; gag
   8021..8254    +  misc_feature   RRE: The Rev response element (RRE) of HIV-1 allows for Rev-dependent mRNA export from the nucleus to the cytoplasm.
   8631..8731    +  CDS            Rev (fragment): human immunodeficiency virus 1 (HIV-1) Rev protein; rev; enhances nuclear export of unspliced and incompletely spliced viral mRNAs
   8772..8866    +  promoter       H1-2O2 promoter: doxycycline-inducible variant of the human H1 RNA promoter (Henriksen et al., 2007)
   9046..9705    -  CDS            deoC1: DEOC1_STAAN - Also known as dra. Experimental evidence at protein level: Swiss-Prot protein existence level 1. Catalyzes a reversible aldol reaction between acetaldehyde and D-glyceraldehyde 3-phosphate to generate 2-deoxy-D-ribose 5- phosphate. From Staphylococcus aureus (strain N315).
  10784..10901   +  misc_feature   cPPT/CTS: central polypurine tract and central termination sequence of HIV-1
  10950..501     +  promoter       hPGK promoter (across the origin): human phosphoglycerate kinase 1 promoter
>Addgene plasmid #21916 | Tet-pLKO-neo | addgene full sequence | sequence record 358974 | Addgene NGS Result
TTGCGCCTTTTCCAAGGCAGCCCTGGGTTTGCGCAGGGACGCGGCTGCTCTGGGCGTGGTTCCGGGAAAC
GCAGCGGCGCCGACCCTGGGTCTCGCACATTCTTCACGTCCGTTCGCAGCGTCACCCGGATCTTCGCCGC
TACCCTTGTGGGCCCCCCGGCGACGCTTCCTGCTCCGCCCCTAAGTCGGGAAGGTTCCTTGCGGTTCGCG
GCGTGCCGGACGTGACAAACGGAAGCCGCACGTCTCACTAGTACCCTCGCAGACGGACAGCGCCAGGGAG
CAATGGCAGCGCGCCGACCGCGATGGGCTGTGGCCAATAGCGGCTGCTCAGCAGGGCGCGCCGAGAGCAG
CGGCCGGGAAGGGGCGGTGCGGGAGGCGGGGTGTGGGGCGGTAGTGTGGGCCCTGTTCCTGCCCGCGCGG
TGTTCCGCATTCTGCAAGCCTCCGGAGCGCACGTCGGCAGTCGGCTCCCTCGTTGACCGAATCACCGACC
TCTCTCCCCAGGGGGATCTGTGAGTTTGGGGACCCTTGATTGTTCTTTCTTTTTCGCTATTGTAAAATTC
ATGTTATATGGAGGGGGCAAAGTTTTCAGGGTGTTGTTTAGAATGGGAAGATGTCCCTTGTATCACCATG
GACCCTCATGATAATTTTGTTTCTTTCACTTTCTACTCTGTTGACAACCATTGTCTCCTCTTATTTTCTT
TTCATTTTCTGTAACTTTTTCGTTAAACTTTAGCTTGCATTTGTAACGAATTTTTAAATTCACTTTTGTT
TATTTGTCAGATTGTAAGTACTTTCTCTAATCACTTTTTTTTCAAGGCAATCAGGGTATATTATATTGTA
CTTCAGCACAGTTTTAGAGAACAATTGTTATAATTAAATGATAAGGTAGAATATTTCTGCATATAAATTC
TGGCTGGCGTGGAAATATTCTTATTGGTAGAAACAACTACATCCTGGTCATCATCCTGCCTTTCTCTTTA
TGGTTACAATGATATACACTGTTTGAGATGAGGATAAAATACTCTGAGTCCAAACCGGGCCCCTCTGCTA
ACCATGTTCATGCCTTCTTCTTTTTCCTACAGCTCCTGGGCAACGTGCTGGTTATTGTGCTGTCTCATCA
TTTTGGCAAAGAATTGTAATACGACTCACTATAGGGCGAATTGATATGTCTAGATTAGATAAAAGTAAAG
TGATTAACAGCGCATTAGAGCTGCTTAATGAGGTCGGAATCGAAGGTTTAACAACCCGTAAACTCGCCCA
GAAGCTAGGTGTAGAGCAGCCTACATTGTATTGGCATGTAAAAAATAAGCGGGCTTTGCTCGACGCCTTA
GCCATTGAGATGTTAGATAGGCACCATACTCACTTTTGCCCTTTAGAAGGGGAAAGCTGGCAAGATTTTT
TACGTAATAACGCTAAAAGTTTTAGATGTGCTTTACTAAGTCATCGCGATGGAGCAAAAGTACATTTAGG
TACACGGCCTACAGAAAAACAGTATGAAACTCTCGAAAATCAATTAGCCTTTTTATGCCAACAAGGTTTT
TCACTAGAGAATGCATTATATGCACTCAGCGCTGTGGGGCATTTTACTTTAGGTTGCGTATTGGAAGATC
AAGAGCATCAAGTCGCTAAAGAAGAAAGGGAAACACCTACTACTGATAGTATGCCGCCATTATTACGACA
AGCTATCGAATTATTTGATCACCAAGGTGCAGAGCCAGCCTTCTTATTCGGCCTTGAATTGATCATATGC
GGATTAGAAAAACAACTTAAATGTGAAAGTGGGTCCGCGTACAGCGGCTCCCGGGAGTTCTAGGGATCTG
CCCCTCTCCCTCCCCCCCCCCTAACGTTACTGGCCGAAGCCGCTTGGAATAAGGCCGGTGTGCGTTTGTC
TATATGTTATTTTCCACCATATTGCCGTCTTTTGGCAATGTGAGGGCCCGGAAACCTGGCCCTGTCTTCT
TGACGAGCATTCCTAGGGGTCTTTCCCCTCTCGCCAAAGGAATGCAAGGTCTGTTGAATGTCGTGAAGGA
AGCAGTTCCTCTGGAAGCTTCTTGAAGACAAACAACGTCTGTAGCGACCCTTTGCAGGCAGCGGAACCCC
CCACCTGGCGACAGGTGCCTCTGCGGCCAAAAGCCACGTGTATAAGATACACCTGCAAAGGCGGCACAAC
CCCAGTGCCACGTTGTGAGTTGGATAGTTGTGGAAAGAGTCAAATGGCTCTCCTCAAGCGTATTCAACAA
GGGGCTGAAGGATGCCCAGAAGGTACCCCATTGTATGGGATCTGATCTGGGGCCTCGGTGCACATGCTTT
ACATGTGTTTAGTCGAGGTTAAAAAAACGTCTAGGCCCCCCGAACCACGGGGACGTGGTTTTCCTTTGAA
AAACACGATGATAAGGATCCATGATTGAACAAGATGGATTGCACGCAGGTTCTCCGGCCGCTTGGGTGGA
GAGGCTATTCGGCTATGACTGGGCACAACAGACAATCGGCTGCTCTGATGCCGCCGTGTTCCGGCTGTCA
GCGCAGGGGCGCCCGGTTCTTTTTGTCAAGACCGACCTGTCCGGTGCCCTGAATGAACTGCAGGACGAGG
CAGCGCGGCTATCGTGGCTGGCCACGACGGGCGTTCCTTGCGCAGCTGTGCTCGACGTTGTCACTGAAGC
GGGAAGGGACTGGCTGCTATTGGGCGAAGTGCCGGGGCAGGATCTCCTGTCATCTCACCTTGCTCCTGCC
GAGAAAGTATCCATCATGGCTGATGCAATGCGGCGGCTGCATACGCTTGATCCGGCTACCTGCCCATTCG
ACCACCAAGCGAAACATCGCATCGAGCGAGCACGTACTCGGATGGAAGCCGGTCTTGTCGATCAGGATGA
TCTGGACGAAGAGCATCAGGGGCTCGCGCCAGCCGAACTGTTCGCCAGGCTCAAGGCGCGCATGCCCGAC
GGCGAGGATCTCGTCGTGACCCATGGCGATGCCTGCTTGCCGAATATCATGGTGGAAAATGGCCGCTTTT
CTGGATTCATCGACTGTGGCCGGCTGGGTGTGGCGGACCGCTATCAGGACATAGCGTTGGCTACCCGTGA
TATTGCTGAAGAGCTTGGCGGCGAATGGGCTGACCGCTTCCTCGTGCTTTACGGTATCGCCGCTCCCGAT
TCGCAGCGCATCGCCTTCTATCGCCTTCTTGACGAGTTCTTCTGAGGTACCTTTTTTAAGGGTGGGCGCG
CCGACCCAGCTTTCTTGTACAAAGTTGGCATTATAAGAAAGCATTGCTTATCAATTTGTTGCAACGAACA
GGTCACTATCAGTCAAAATAAAATCATTATTTGCCATCCAGCTGATATCCGCCCGCCCCACGACCCGCAG
CGCCCGACCGAAAGGAGCGCACGACCCCATGCATCGGTACCTTTAAGACCAATGACTTACAAGGCAGCTG
TAGATCTTAGCCACTTTTTAAAAGAAAAGGGGGGACTGGAAGGGCTAATTCACTCCCAACGAAGACAAGA
TCTGCTTTTTGCTTGTACTGGGTCTCTCTGGTTAGACCAGATCTGAGCCTGGGAGCTCTCTGGCTAACTA
GGGAACCCACTGCTTAAGCCTCAATAAAGCTTGCCTTGAGTGCTTCAAGTAGTGTGTGCCCGTCTGTTGT
GTGACTCTGGTAACTAGAGATCCCTCAGACCCTTTTAGTCAGTGTGGAAAATCTCTAGCAGTAGTAGTTC
ATGTCATCTTATTATTCAGTATTTATAACTTGCAAAGAAATGAATATCAGAGAGTGAGAGGAACTTGTTT
ATTGCAGCTTATAATGGTTACAAATAAAGCAATAGCATCACAAATTTCACAAATAAAGCATTTTTTTCAC
TGCATTCTAGTTGTGGTTTGTCCAAACTCATCAATGTATCTTATCATGTCTGGCTCTAGCTATCCCGCCC
CTAACTCCGCCCATCCCGCCCCTAACTCCGCCCAGTTCCGCCCATTCTCCGCCCCATGGCTGACTAATTT
TTTTTATTTATGCAGAGGCCGAGGCCGCCTCGGCCTCTGAGCTATTCCAGAAGTAGTGAGGAGGCTTTTT
TGGAGGCCTAGGGACGTACCCAATTCGCCCTATAGTGAGTCGTATTACGCGCGCTCACTGGCCGTCGTTT
TACAACGTCGTGACTGGGAAAACCCTGGCGTTACCCAACTTAATCGCCTTGCAGCACATCCCCCTTTCGC
CAGCTGGCGTAATAGCGAAGAGGCCCGCACCGATCGCCCTTCCCAACAGTTGCGCAGCCTGAATGGCGAA
TGGG
[124 nt withheld, positions 4275-4398]
C
[91 nt withheld, positions 4400-4490]
A
[49 nt withheld, positions 4492-4540]
CCTTTGACGTTGGAGTCCACGTTCTTT
[37 nt withheld, positions 4568-4604]
ACCCTATCTCGGTCTATTCTTTTGATTTATAAGGGATTTTGCCGATTTCGGCCTATTGGTTAAAAAATGA
GCTGATTTAACAAAAATTTAACGCGAATTTTAACAAAATATTAACGCTTACAATTTAGGTGGCACTTTTC
GGGGAAATGTGCGCGGAACCCCTATTTGTTTATTTTTCTAAATACATTCAAATATGTATCCGCTCATGAG
ACAATAACCCTGATAAATGCTTCAATAATATTGAAAAAGGAAGAGTATGAGTATTCAACATTTCCGTGTC
GCCCTTATTCCCTTTTTTGCGGCATTTTGCCTTCCTGTTTTTGCTCACCCAGAAACGCTGGTGAAAGTAA
AAGATGCTGAAGATCAGTTGGGTGCACGAGTGGGTTACATCGAACTGGATCTCAACAGCGGTAAGATCCT
TGAGAGTTTTCGCCCCGAAGAACGTTTTCCAATGATGAGCACTTTTAAAGTTCTGCTATGTGGCGCGGTA
TTATCCCGTATTGACGCCGGGCAAGAGCAACTCGGTCGCCGCATACACTATTCTCAGAATGACTTGGTTG
AGTACTCACCAGTCACAGAAAAGCATCTTACGGATGGCATGACAGTAAGAGAATTATGCAGTGCTGCCAT
AACCATGAGTGATAACACTGCGGCCAACTTACTTCTGACAACGATCGGAGGACCGAAGGAGCTAACCGCT
TTTTTGCACAACATGGGGGATCATGTAACTCGCCTTGATCGTTGGGAACCGGAGCTGAATGAAGCCATAC
CAAACGACGAGCGTGACACCACGATGCCTGTAGCAATGGCAACAACGTTGCGCAAACTATTAACTGGCGA
ACTACTTACTCTAGCTTCCCGGCAACAATTAATAGACTGGATGGAGGCGGATAAAGTTGCAGGACCACTT
CTGCGCTCGGCCCTTCCGGCTGGCTGGTTTATTGCTGATAAATCTGGAGCCGGTGAGCGTGGGTCTCGCG
GTATCATTGCAGCACTGGGGCCAGATGGTAAGCCCTCCCGTATCGTAGTTATCTACACGACGGGGAGTCA
GGCAACTATGGATGAACGAAATAGACAGATCGCTGAGATAGGTGCCTCACTGATTAAGCATTGGTAACTG
TCAGACCAAGTTTACTCATATATACTTTAGATTGATTTAAAACTTCATTTTTAATTTAAAAGGATCTAGG
TGAAGATCCTTTTTGATAATCTCATGACCAAAATCCCTTAACGTGAGTTTTCGTTCCACTGAGCGTCAGA
CCCCGTAGAAAAGATCAAAGGATCTTCTTGAGATCCTTTTTTTCTGCGCGTAATCTGCTGCTTGCAAACA
AAAAAACCACCGCTACCAGCGGTGGTTTGTTTGCCGGATCAAGAGCTACCAACTCTTTTTCCGAAGGTAA
CTGGCTTCAGCAGAGCGCAGATACCAAATACTGTTCTTCTAGTGTAGCCGTAGTTAGGCCACCACTTCAA
GAACTCTGTAGCACCGCCTACATACCTCGCTCTGCTAATCCTGTTACCAGTGGCTGCTGCCAGTGGCGAT
AAGTCGTGTCTTACCGGGTTGGACTCAAGACGATAGTTACCGGATAAGGCGCAGCGGTCGGGCTGAACGG
GGGGTTCGTGCACACAGCCCAGCTTGGAGCGAACGACCTACACCGAACTGAGATACCTACAGCGTGAGCT
ATGAGAAAGCGCCACGCTTCCCGAAGGGAGAAAGGCGGACAGGTATCCGGTAAGCGGCAGGGTCGGAACA
GGAGAGCGCACGAGGGAGCTTCCAGGGGGAAACGCCTGGTATCTTTATAGTCCTGTCGGGTTTCGCCACC
TCTGACTTGAGCGTCGATTTTTGTGATGCTCGTCAGGGGGGCGGAGCCTATGGAAAAACGCCAGCAACGC
GGCCTTTTTACGGTTCCTGGCCTTTTGCTGGCCTTTTGCTCACATGTTCTTTCCTGCGTTATCCCCTGAT
TCTGTGGATAACCGTATTACCGCCTTTGAGTGAGCTGATACCGCTCGCCGCAGCCGAACGACCGAGCGCA
GCGAGTCAGTGAGCGAGGAAGCGGAAGAGCGCCCAATACGCAAACCGCCTCTCCCCGCGCGTTGGCCGAT
TCATTAATGCAGCTGGCACGACAGGTTTCCCGACTGGAAAGCGGGCAGTGAGCGCAACGCAATTAATGTG
AGTTAGCTCACTCATTAGGCACCCCAGGCTTTACACTTTATGCTTCCGGCTCGTATGTTGTGTGGAATTG
TGAGCGGATAACAATTTCACACAGGAAACAGCTATGACCATGATTACGCCAAGCGCGCAATTAACCCTCA
CTAAAGGGAACAAAAGCTGGAGCTGCAAGCTTAATGTAGTCTTATGCAATACTCTTGTAGTCTTGCAACA
TGGTAACGATGAGTTAGCAACATGCCTTACAAGGAGAGAAAAAGCACCGTGCATGCCGATTGGTGGAAGT
AAGGTGGTACGATCGTGCCTTATTAGGAAGGCAACAGACGGGTCTGACATGGATTGGACGAACCACTGAA
TTGCCGCATTGCAGAGATATTGTATTTAAGTGCCTAGCTCGATACATAAACGGGTCTCTCTGGTTAGACC
AGATCTGAGCCTGGGAGCTCTCTGGCTAACTAGGGAACCCACTGCTTAAGCCTCAATAAAGCTTGCCTTG
AGTGCTTCAAGTAGTGTGTGCCCGTCTGTTGTGTGACTCTGGTAACTAGAGATCCCTCAGACCCTTTTAG
TCAGTGTGGAAAATCTCTAGCAGTGGCGCCCGAACAGGGACTTGAAAGCGAAAGGGAAACCAGAGGAGCT
CTCTCGACGCAGGACTCGGCTTGCTGAAGCGCGCACGGCAAGAGGCGAGGGGCGGCGACTGGTGAGTACG
CCAAAAATTTTGACTAGCGGAGGCTAGAAGGAGAGAGATGGGTGCGAGAGCGTCAGTATTAAGCGGGGGA
GAATTAGATCGCGATGGGAAAAAATTCGGTTAAGGCCAGGGGGAAAGAAAAAATATAAATTAAAACATAT
AGTATGGGCAAGCAGGGAGCTAGAACGATTCGCAGTTAATCCTGGCCTGTTAGAAACATCAGAAGGCTGT
AGACAAATACTGGGACAGCTACAACCATCCCTTCAGACAGGATCAGAAGAACTTAGATCATTATATAATA
CAGTAGCAACCCTCTATTGTGTGCATCAAAGGATAGAGATAAAAGACACCAAGGAAGCTTTAGACAAGAT
AGAGGAAGAGCAAAACAAAAGTAAGACCACCGCACAGCAAGCGGCCGCTGATCTTCAGACCTGGAGGAGG
AGATATGAGGGACAATTGGAGAAGTGAATTATATAAATATAAAGTAGTAAAAATTGAACCATTAGGAGTA
GCACCCACCAAGGCAAAGAGAAGAGTGGTGCAGAGAGAAAAAAGAGCAGTGGGAATAGGAGCTTTGTTCC
TTGGGTTCTTGGGAGCAGCAGGAAGCACTATGGGCGCAGCGTCAATGACGCTGACGGTACAGGCCAGACA
ATTATTGTCTGGTATAGTGCAGCAGCAGAACAATTTGCTGAGGGCTATTGAGGCGCAACAGCATCTGTTG
CAACTCACAGTCTGGGGCATCAAGCAGCTCCAGGCAAGAATCCTGGCTGTGGAAAGATACCTAAAGGATC
AACAGCTCCTGGGGATTTGGGGTTGCTCTGGAAAACTCATTTGCACCACTGCTGTGCCTTGGAATGCTAG
TTGGAGTAATAAATCTCTGGAACAGATTTGGAATCACACGACCTGGATGGAGTGGGACAGAGAAATTAAC
AATTACACAAGCTTAATACACTCCTTAATTGAAGAATCGCAAAACCAGCAAGAAAAGAATGAACAAGAAT
TATTGGAATTAGATAAATGGGCAAGTTTGTGGAATTGGTTTAACATAACAAATTGGCTGTGGTATATAAA
ATTATTCATAATGATAGTAGGAGGCTTGGTAGGTTTAAGAATAGTTTTTGCTGTACTTTCTATAGTGAAT
AGAGTTAGGCAGGGATATTCACCATTATCGTTTCAGACCCACCTCCCAACCCCGAGGGGACCCGACAGGC
CCGAAGGAATAGAAGAAGAAGGTGGAGAGAGAGACAGAGACAGATCCATTCGATTAGTGAACGGATCTCG
ACGGTATCGATCACGAGACTAGCCTCGAGCGGCCGCAATATTTGCATGTCGCTATGTGTTCTGGGAAATC
ACCATAAACGTGAAATCCCTATCAGTGATAGAGACTTATAAGTTCCCTATCAGTGATAGAGACACCGGTG
TGTTGTAAATGAGCACACAAAATACACATGCTAAAATATTATATTCTATGACCTTTATAAAATCAACCAA
AATCTTCTTTTTAATAACTTTAGTATCAATAATTAGAATTTTTATGTTCCTTTTTGCAAACTTTTAATAA
AAATGAGCAAAATAAAAAAACGCTAGTTTTAGTAACTCGCGTTGTTTTCTTCACCTTTAATAATAGCTAC
TCCACCACTTGTTCCTAAGCGGTCAGCTCCTGCTTCAATCATTTTTTGAGCATCTTCAAATGTTCTAACT
CCACCAGCTGCTTTAACTAAAGCATTGTCTTTAACAACTGACTTCATTAGTTTAACATCTTCAAATGTTG
CACCTGATTTTGAAAATCCTGTTGATGTTTTAACAAATTCTAATCCAGCTTCAACAGCTATTTCACAAGC
TTTCATGATTTCTTCTTTTGTTAATAAACAATTTTCCATAATACATTTAACAACATGTGATCCAGCTGCT
TTTTTTACAGCTTTCATGTCTTCTAAAACTAATTCATAATTTTTGTCTTTTAATGCACCAATATTTAATA
CCATATCAATTTCTGTTGCACCATCTTTAATTGCTTCAGAAACTTCGAATGCTTTTGTAGCTGTTGTGCA
TGCACCTAGAGGAAAACCTACAACATTTGTTATTCCTACATTTGTGCCTTTTAATAATTCTTTACAATAG
CTTGTTCAATATGAATTAACACAAACTGTTGCAAAATCAAATTCAATTGCTTCATCACATAATTGTTTAA
TTTCAGCTTTCGTAGCATCTTGTTTTAATAATGTGTGATCTATATATTTGTTTAGTTTCATTTTTTCTCC
TATATATTCATTTTTAATTTTAATTCTTTAATAATTTCGTCTACTTTAACTTTAGCGTTTTGAACAGATT
CACCAACACCTATAAAATAAATTTTTAGTTTAGGTTCAGTTCCACTTGGGCGAACAGCAAATCATGACTT
ATCTTCTAAATAAAATTTTAGTAAGTCTTGTCCTGGCATATTATACATTCCATCGATGTAGTCTTCAACA
TTAACAACTTTAAGTCCAGCAATTTGAGTTAAGGGTGTTGCTCTCAATGATTTCATTAATGGTTCAATTT
TTAATTTCTTTTCTTCTGGTTTAAAATTCAAGTTTAAAGTGAAAGTGTAATATGCACCCATTTCTTTAAA
TAAATCTTCTAAATAGTCTACTAATGTTTTATTTTGTTTTTTATAAAATCAAGCAGCCTCTGCTATTAAT
ATAGAAGCTTGTATTCCATCTTTATCTCTAGCTGAGTCATCAATTACATATCCATAACTTTCTTCATAAG
CAAAAACAAAATTTAATCCGTTATCTTCTTCTTTAGCAATTTCTCTACCCATTCATTTAAATCCAGTTAA
AGTTTTTACAATATTAACTCCATATTTTTCATGAGCGATTCTATCACCCAAATCACTTGTTACAAAACTT
GAATATAGAGCCGGATTTTTTGGAATGCTATTTAAGCGTTTTAGATTTGATAATTTTCAATCAATTAAAA
TTGGTCCTGTTTGATTTCCATCTAATCTTACAAAATGACCATCATGTTTTATTGCCATTCCAAATCTGTC
AGCATCTGGGTCATTCATAATAATAATATCTGCATCATGTTTAATACCATATTCAAGCGGTATTTTTCAT
GCAGGATCAAATTCTGGATTTGGATTTACAACATTTTTAAATGTTTCATCTTCAAATGCATGCTCTTCAA
CCTCAATAACGTTATATCCTGATTCACGTAATATTTTTGGGGTAAATTTAGTTCCTGTTCCATTAACTGC
GCTAAAAATAATTTTTAAATCTTTTTTAGCTTCTTGCTCTTTTTTGTAGAATTCTCGACCTCGAGACAAA
TGGCAGTATTCATCCACAATTTTAAAAGAAAAGGGGGGATTGGGGGGTACAGTGCAGGGGAAAGAATAGT
AGACATAATAGCAACAGACATACAAACTAAAGAATTACAAAAACAAATTACAAAAATTCAAAATTTTCGG
GTTTATTACAGGGACAGCAGAGATCCACTTTGGCCGCGGCTCGAGGGGGTTGGGG
