>Addgene plasmid #21916 | Tet-pLKO-neo | addgene partial sequence | sequence record 123144 | IRES-F 5'-TGGCTCTCCTCAAGCGTATT-3'
GGTACCCCATTGTATGGGATCTGATCTGGGGCCTCGGTGCACATGCTTTACATGTGTTTAGTCGAGGTTA
AAAAAACGTCTAGGCCCCCCGAACCACGGGGACGTGGTTTTCCTTTGAAAAACACGATGATAAGGATCCA
TGATTGAACAAGATGGATTGCACGCAGGTTCTCCGGCCGCTTGGGTGGAGAGGCTATTCGGCTATGACTG
GGCACAACAGACAATCGGCTGCTCTGATGCCGCCGTGTTCCGGCTGTCAGCGCAGGGGCGCCCGGTTCTT
TTTGTCAAGACCGACCTGTCCGGTGCCCTGAATGAACTGCAGGACGAGGCAGCGCGGCTATCGTGGCTGG
CCACGACGGGCGTTCCTTGCGCAGCTGTGCTCGACGTTGTCACTGAAGCGGGAAGGGACTGGCTGCTATT
GGGCGAAGTGCCGGGGCAGGATCTCCTGTCATCTCACCTTGCTCCTGCCGAGAAAGTATCCATCATGGCT
GATGCAATGCGGCGGCTGCATACGCTTGATCCGGCTACCTGCCCATTCGACCACCAAGCGAAACATCGCA
TCGAGCGAGCACGTACTCGGATGGAAGCCGGTCTTGTCGATCAGGATGATCTGGACGAAGAGCATCAGGG
GCTCGCGCCAGCCGAACTGTTCGCCAGGCTCAAGGCGCGCATGCCCGACGGCGAGGATCTCGTCGTGACC
CATGGCGATGCCTGCTTGCCGAATATCATGGTGGAAAATGGCCGCTTTTCTGGATTCATCGACTGTGGCC
GGCTGGGTGTGGCGGACCGCTATCAGGACATAGCGTTGGCTACCCGTGATATTGCTGAA
