>Addgene plasmid #21916 | Tet-pLKO-neo | addgene partial sequence | sequence record 158656 | H1 5'-tcgctatgtgttctgggaaa-3'
TATAAGTTCCCTATCAGTGATAGAGACACCGGTGTGTTGTAAATGAGCACACAAAATACACATGCTAAAA
TATTATATTCTATGACCTTTATAAAATCAACCAAAATCTTCTTTTTAATAACTTTAGTATCAATAATTAG
AATTTTTATGTTCCTTTTTGCAAACTTTTAATAAAAATGAGCAAAATAAAAAAACGCTAGTTTTAGTAAC
TCGCGTTGTTTTCTTCACCTTTAATAATAGCTACTCCACCACTTGTTCCTAAGCGGTCAGCTCCTGCTTC
AATCATTTTTTGAGCATCTTCAAATGTTCTAACTCCACCAGCTGCTTTAACTAAAGCATTGTCTTTAACA
ACTGACTTCATTAGTTTAACATCTTCAAATGTTGCACCTGATTTTGAAAATCCTGTTGATGTTTTAACAA
ATTCTAATCCAGCTTCAACAGCTATTTCACAA
